Addgene plasmid #242821: EBFP2-Kindlin1
Purpose: Encodes wildtype human kindlin1 and N-terminal EBFP2 tag
Depositing lab: Cheng-han Yu. Publication: Kindlin Regulates Mechanosensitive Activation and Adhesion Assembly of Integrin beta6. Lee WN, Li J, Chen NP, Yu CH. Adv Sci (Weinh). 2025 Jun 10:e01078. doi: 10.1002/advs.202501078. PubMed 40492509.
Backbone
  Vector backbone: EBFP2-C1
  Vector type: Mammalian Expression
Growth in bacteria
  Bacterial resistance: Kanamycin, 50 μg/mL
  Growth temperature: 37°C
  Growth strain: DH5alpha
  Copy number: High Copy
Gene/Insert
  Gene/Insert name: Kindlin1 (alt names: FERMT1; Fermitin family member 1 (FERMT1))
  Species: H. sapiens (human)
  Mutation: N/A
  Entrez Gene: Fermt1 (a.k.a. Kindlin-1, 5830467P10Rik, RP23-308A23.1)
  Cloning method: Gibson Cloning
Terms and licenses: Academic/Nonprofit Terms; Industry Terms: Not Available to Industry
How to cite: EBFP2-Kindlin1 was a gift from Cheng-han Yu (Addgene plasmid # 242821 ; http://n2t.net/addgene:242821 ; RRID:Addgene_242821)
