[The description below was written by a language model from this plasmid's Addgene catalogue record and pLannotate feature annotations shown in this document.]
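Description:
EBFP2-Kindlin1 is a mammalian expression plasmid of about 7 kb built on the EBFP2-C1 backbone, a C1-type fluorescent protein fusion vector. It encodes wild-type human kindlin-1 (FERMT1, fermitin family member 1) with the blue fluorescent protein EBFP2 at its N-terminus. Transcription is driven by the human cytomegalovirus immediate early enhancer and promoter. The EBFP2 coding sequence comes first, followed by a remnant of the multiple cloning site and a short unannotated stretch that together appear to link it to the FERMT1 open reading frame, which was inserted by Gibson assembly. An SV40 polyadenylation signal terminates the transcript. The small "large T antigen" fragment annotated just upstream of it is most likely part of the SV40-derived terminator region, not a functional coding element. The catalogue lists the insert species as human, and the feature table matches the human protein, although the linked Entrez gene entry carries mouse-style aliases.

The plasmid replicates in E. coli at high copy from a ColE1/pUC-type origin and also carries an f1 phage origin. Selection relies on a single Tn5 aminoglycoside phosphotransferase gene (NeoR/KanR) placed behind tandem bacterial (bla) and SV40 early promoters and followed by the HSV TK polyadenylation signal. This gene gives kanamycin resistance in bacteria and can support G418 selection in mammalian cells. The annotated ble and bGH poly(A) fragments are short partial matches with no evident function.

Kindlin-1 is a FERM-domain adhesion protein that contributes to integrin activation. The blue tag allows its expression and localisation to be followed in live or fixed cells alongside green or red markers. The associated study concerns kindlin regulation of the mechanosensitive activation and adhesion assembly of integrin beta6.
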