Features (pLannotate 1.2.2; 15 found; start..end, strand, type, name):
      2..590     +  rep_origin     ori: high-copy-number ColE1/pMB1/pBR322/pUC origin of replication
    765..1068    +  enhancer       CMV enhancer: human cytomegalovirus immediate early enhancer
   1069..1272    +  promoter       CMV promoter: human cytomegalovirus (CMV) immediate early promoter
   1317..2033    +  CDS            EBFP2: EBFP2 is a basic (constitutively fluorescent) blue fluorescent protein published in 2007, derived from Aequorea victoria. It is reported to be a rapidly-maturing monomer with moderate acid sensitivity.
   2034..2092    +  misc_feature   MCS (fragment): multiple cloning site
   2208..4238    +  CDS            FERMT1: FERM1_HUMAN - Also known as C20orf42, KIND1, URP1. Experimental evidence at protein level: Swiss-Prot protein existence level 1. Involved in cell adhesion. Contributes to integrin activation. When coexpressed with talin, potentiates activation of ITGA2B. Required for normal keratinocyte proliferation. Required for normal polarization of basal keratinocytes in skin, and for normal cell shape. Required for normal adhesion of keratinocytes to fibronectin and laminin, and for normal keratinocyte migration to wound sites. May mediate TGF-beta 1 signaling in tumor progression. From Homo sapiens (Hum
   4374..4458    +  CDS            large T antigen (fragment): large T antigen from SV40 (simian virus 40)
   4481..4602    +  polyA_signal   SV40 poly(A) signal: SV40 polyadenylation signal
   4636..5064    -  rep_origin     f1 ori (sequence partly withheld): f1 bacteriophage origin of replication; arrow indicates direction of (+) strand synthesis
   5091..5195    +  promoter       AmpR promoter: bla
   5197..5554    +  promoter       SV40 promoter: SV40 enhancer and early promoter
   5589..6383    +  CDS            NeoR/KanR: aminoglycoside phosphotransferase from Tn5; aph(3')-II (or nptII); confers resistance to neomycin, kanamycin, and G418 (Geneticin®)
   6404..6556    +  CDS            ble (fragment): BLE_KLEPN - Experimental evidence at protein level: Swiss-Prot protein existence level 1. Binding protein with a strong affinity to the bleomycin family of antibiotics. Binds to CL990; an antimitotic-antibiotic compound. From Klebsiella pneumoniae.
   6615..6662    +  polyA_signal   HSV TK poly(A) signal: herpes simplex virus thymidine kinase polyadenylation signal (Cole and Stacy, 1985)
   6753..6769    -  polyA_signal   bGH poly(A) signal (fragment): bovine growth hormone polyadenylation signal
>Addgene plasmid #242821 | EBFP2-Kindlin1 | addgene full sequence | sequence record 489592 | Addgene NGS Result
CTTGAGATCCTTTTTTTCTGCGCGTAATCTGCTGCTTGCAAACAAAAAAACCACCGCTACCAGCGGTGGT
TTGTTTGCCGGATCAAGAGCTACCAACTCTTTTTCCGAAGGTAACTGGCTTCAGCAGAGCGCAGATACCA
AATACTGTTCTTCTAGTGTAGCCGTAGTTAGGCCACCACTTCAAGAACTCTGTAGCACCGCCTACATACC
TCGCTCTGCTAATCCTGTTACCAGTGGCTGCTGCCAGTGGCGATAAGTCGTGTCTTACCGGGTTGGACTC
AAGACGATAGTTACCGGATAAGGCGCAGCGGTCGGGCTGAACGGGGGGTTCGTGCACACAGCCCAGCTTG
GAGCGAACGACCTACACCGAACTGAGATACCTACAGCGTGAGCTATGAGAAAGCGCCACGCTTCCCGAAG
GGAGAAAGGCGGACAGGTATCCGGTAAGCGGCAGGGTCGGAACAGGAGAGCGCACGAGGGAGCTTCCAGG
GGGAAACGCCTGGTATCTTTATAGTCCTGTCGGGTTTCGCCACCTCTGACTTGAGCGTCGATTTTTGTGA
TGCTCGTCAGGGGGGCGGAGCCTATGGAAAAACGCCAGCAACGCGGCCTTTTTACGGTTCCTGGCCTTTT
GCTGGCCTTTTGCTCACATGTTCTTTCCTGCGTTATCCCCTGATTCTGTGGATAACCGTATTACCGCCAT
GCATTAGTTATTAATAGTAATCAATTACGGGGTCATTAGTTCATAGCCCATATATGGAGTTCCGCGTTAC
ATAACTTACGGTAAATGGCCCGCCTGGCTGACCGCCCAACGACCCCCGCCCATTGACGTCAATAATGACG
TATGTTCCCATAGTAACGCCAATAGGGACTTTCCATTGACGTCAATGGGTGGAGTATTTACGGTAAACTG
CCCACTTGGCAGTACATCAAGTGTATCATATGCCAAGTACGCCCCCTATTGACGTCAATGACGGTAAATG
GCCCGCCTGGCATTATGCCCAGTACATGACCTTATGGGACTTTCCTACTTGGCAGTACATCTACGTATTA
GTCATCGCTATTACCATGGTGATGCGGTTTTGGCAGTACATCAATGGGCGTGGATAGCGGTTTGACTCAC
GGGGATTTCCAAGTCTCCACCCCATTGACGTCAATGGGAGTTTGTTTTGGCACCAAAATCAACGGGACTT
TCCAAAATGTCGTAACAACTCCGCCCCATTGACGCAAATGGGCGGTAGGCGTGTACGGTGGGAGGTCTAT
ATAAGCAGAGCTGGTTTAGTGAACCGTCAGATCCGCTAGCGCTACCGGTCGCCACCATGGTGAGCAAGGG
CGAGGAGCTGTTCACCGGGGTGGTGCCCATCCTGGTCGAGCTGGACGGCGACGTAAACGGCCACAAGTTC
AGCGTGAGGGGCGAGGGCGAGGGCGATGCCACCAACGGCAAGCTGACCCTGAAGTTCATCTGCACCACCG
GCAAGCTGCCCGTGCCCTGGCCCACCCTCGTGACCACCCTGAGCCACGGCGTGCAGTGCTTCGCCCGCTA
CCCCGACCACATGAAGCAGCACGACTTCTTCAAGTCCGCCATGCCCGAAGGCTACGTCCAGGAGCGCACC
ATCTTCTTCAAGGACGACGGCACCTACAAGACCCGCGCCGAGGTGAAGTTCGAGGGCGACACCCTAGTGA
ACCGCATCGAGCTGAAGGGCGTCGACTTCAAGGAGGACGGCAACATCCTGGGGCACAAGCTGGAGTACAA
CTTCAACAGCCACAACATCTATATCATGGCCGTCAAGCAGAAGAACGGCATCAAGGTGAACTTCAAGATC
CGCCACAACGTGGAGGACGGCAGCGTGCAGCTCGCCGACCACTACCAGCAGAACACCCCCATCGGCGACG
GCCCCGTGCTGCTGCCCGACAGCCACTACCTGAGCACCCAGTCCGTGCTGAGCAAAGACCCCAACGAGAA
GCGCGATCACATGGTCCTGCTGGAGTTCCGCACCGCCGCCGGGATCACTCTCGGCATGGACGAGCTGTAC
AAGTCCGGACTCAGATCTCGAGCTCAAGCTTCGAATTCTGCAGTCGACGGTACCGCGGGCCCTCGACCCA
CGCGTCCGGCGGCGCGAGGCTTCGCTTTCCTCCAGAGCAGCGACGCGGGTGCCGCCAGCCTCGCCTGTTG
CCGCGGGAGCCCGGCGGGAGGAGCGCGGAAGGGAGCCATGCTGTCATCCACTGACTTTACATTTGCTTCC
TGGGAGCTTGTGGTCCGCGTTGACCATCCCAATGAAGAGCAGCAGAAAGACGTCACACTGAGAGTATCTG
GAGACCTTCACGTTGGAGGAGTGATGCTCAAGTTAGTAGAACAGATCAATATATCCCAAGACTGGTCAGA
CTTTGCTCTTTGGTGGGAACAGAAGCATTGCTGGCTTCTGAAAACCCACTGGACCCTGGACAAATATGGG
GTCCAGGCAGATGCAAAGCTTCTCTTCACCCCTCAGCATAAAATGCTGCGCCTTCGTCTGCCGAATTTGA
AGATGGTGAGGTTGCGAGTCAGCTTCTCAGCTGTGGTTTTTAAAGCTGTCAGTGATATCTGCAAAATCCT
GAATATTAGAAGATCAGAAGAGCTTTCCTTGTTAAAGCCGTCTGGTGACTATTTTAAGAAGAAGAAGAAA
AAAGACAAAAATAATAAGGAACCCATAATTGAAGATATTCTAAACCTGGAGAGTTCTCCAACAGCTTCAG
GTTCATCAGTAAGTCCTGGTTTATACAGTAAAACCATGACCCCTATATATGACCCCATCAATGGAACACC
AGCATCATCCACCATGACTTGGTTCAGTGACAGCCCTTTGACGGAACAAAACTGCAGCATCCTCGCATTC
AGCCAACCCCCCCAGTCCCCAGAAGCACTTGCGGATATGTACCAGCCTCGGTCTCTGGTTGATAAAGCCA
AGCTCAATGCAGGTTGGCTAGACTCCTCACGCTCCCTTATGGAACAAGGCATCCAAGAGGATGAGCAGCT
GCTCTTACGATTTAAATATTATTCTTTCTTCGACTTGAATCCTAAATATGATGCTGTCCGAATAAACCAA
CTCTATGAGCAAGCCAGGTGGGCCATTCTCTTAGAAGAAATTGATTGCACAGAGGAAGAAATGTTGATCT
TTGCAGCTCTACAGTACCACATTAGCAAACTGTCGTTGTCTGCTGAAACACAGGATTTTGCAGGCGAGTC
CGAGGTTGATGAAATAGAAGCGGCGCTTTCTAATTTGGAAGTAACCCTAGAAGGTGGAAAAGCGGACAGC
CTTTTGGAGGACATTACTGATATCCCTAAACTTGCAGATAATCTCAAATTATTTAGGCCCAAGAAGTTAC
TACCAAAAGCTTTCAAACAATATTGGTTTATCTTTAAAGACACATCCATAGCATACTTTAAAAATAAGGA
ACTTGAACAAGGAGAACCACTAGAAAAACTAAATCTTAGAGGCTGCGAAGTTGTGCCCGATGTAAATGTA
GCAGGAAGAAAATTTGGAATCAAGTTACTAATCCCTGTTGCCGATGGTATGAATGAAATGTATTTGAGAT
GTGACCATGAGAATCAATACGCCCAATGGATGGCTGCCTGCATGTTGGCATCGAAGGGCAAAACCATGGC
AGACAGCTCCTACCAGCCAGAGGTCCTCAACATCCTTTCATTTCTGAGGATGAAAAACAGGAACTCTGCA
TCTCAGGTGGCTTCCAGTCTCGAAAACATGGATATGAACCCAGAATGTTTTGTGTCACCACGGTGTGCAA
AAAGACACAAATCCAAACAGCTGGCCGCCCGGATCCTGGAGGCGCACCAGAACGTGGCCCAGATGCCCCT
GGTCGAAGCCAAGCTGCGGTTCATCCAGGCGTGGCAGTCACTGCCTGAGTTTGGCCTCACCTACTACCTT
GTCAGATTTAAAGGAAGCAAAAAAGATGACATTCTGGGAGTTTCATATAACAGGTTGATTAAAATTGATG
CAGCCACCGGGATTCCAGTGACAACATGGAGATTCACAAATATCAAACAGTGGAATGTAAACTGGGAAAC
CCGGCAGGTGGTCATCGAGTTTGACCAAAACGTCTTTACTGCTTTCACCTGCCTGAGTGCAGATTGCAAG
ATTGTGCACGAGTACATTGGCGGCTACATTTTCTTGTCCACCCGCTCCAAGGACCAGAATGAAACACTCG
ATGAGGACTTGTTCCACAAATTGACCGGCGGTCAGGATTGAATAGGAAAACTTGTAATAAAACTCCACAG
CCATAACAATATTTAACTTTAAAGCTATTGTTTCTTATATGCTGCTTAATAAAGTAAGCTTGAACTTTAA
AAAAAAAAAAAAAGGGCGGCCGCTCTAGATAACTGATCATAATCAGCCATACCACATTTGTAGAGGTTTT
ACTTGCTTTAAAAAACCTCCCACACCTCCCCCTGAACCTGAAACATAAAATGAATGCAATTGTTGTTGTT
AACTTGTTTATTGCAGCTTATAATGGTTACAAATAAAGCAATAGCATCACAAATTTCACAAATAAAGCAT
TTTTTTCACTGCATTCTAGTTGTGGTTTGTCCAAACTCATCAATGTATCTTAACGCGTAAATTGTAAGCG
TTAATATTTTGTTAAAATTCGCGTTAAATTTTTGTTAAATCAGCTCATTTTTTAACCAATAGGCCGAAAT
CGGCAAAATCCCTTATAAATCAAAAGAATAGACCGAGATAGGGT
[37 nt withheld, positions 4735-4771]
AAAGAACGTGGACTCCAACGTCAAAGG
[49 nt withheld, positions 4799-4847]
T
[91 nt withheld, positions 4849-4939]
G
[124 nt withheld, positions 4941-5064]
CAGGTGGCACTTTTCGGGGAAATGTGCGCGGAACCCCTATTTGTTTATTTTTCTAAATACATTCAAATAT
GTATCCGCTCATGAGACAATAACCCTGATAAATGCTTCAATAATATTGAAAAAGGAAGAGTCCTGAGGCG
GAAAGAACCAGCTGTGGAATGTGTGTCAGTTAGGGTGTGGAAAGTCCCCAGGCTCCCCAGCAGGCAGAAG
TATGCAAAGCATGCATCTCAATTAGTCAGCAACCAGGTGTGGAAAGTCCCCAGGCTCCCCAGCAGGCAGA
AGTATGCAAAGCATGCATCTCAATTAGTCAGCAACCATAGTCCCGCCCCTAACTCCGCCCATCCCGCCCC
TAACTCCGCCCAGTTCCGCCCATTCTCCGCCCCATGGCTGACTAATTTTTTTTATTTATGCAGAGGCCGA
GGCCGCCTCGGCCTCTGAGCTATTCCAGAAGTAGTGAGGAGGCTTTTTTGGAGGCCTAGGCTTTTGCAAA
GATCGATCAAGAGACAGGATGAGGATCGTTTCGCATGATTGAACAAGATGGATTGCACGCAGGTTCTCCG
GCCGCTTGGGTGGAGAGGCTATTCGGCTATGACTGGGCACAACAGACAATCGGCTGCTCTGATGCCGCCG
TGTTCCGGCTGTCAGCGCAGGGGCGCCCGGTTCTTTTTGTCAAGACCGACCTGTCCGGTGCCCTGAATGA
ACTGCAAGACGAGGCAGCGCGGCTATCGTGGCTGGCCACGACGGGCGTTCCTTGCGCAGCTGTGCTCGAC
GTTGTCACTGAAGCGGGAAGGGACTGGCTGCTATTGGGCGAAGTGCCGGGGCAGGATCTCCTGTCATCTC
ACCTTGCTCCTGCCGAGAAAGTATCCATCATGGCTGATGCAATGCGGCGGCTGCATACGCTTGATCCGGC
TACCTGCCCATTCGACCACCAAGCGAAACATCGCATCGAGCGAGCACGTACTCGGATGGAAGCCGGTCTT
GTCGATCAGGATGATCTGGACGAAGAGCATCAGGGGCTCGCGCCAGCCGAACTGTTCGCCAGGCTCAAGG
CGAGCATGCCCGACGGCGAGGATCTCGTCGTGACCCATGGCGATGCCTGCTTGCCGAATATCATGGTGGA
AAATGGCCGCTTTTCTGGATTCATCGACTGTGGCCGGCTGGGTGTGGCGGACCGCTATCAGGACATAGCG
TTGGCTACCCGTGATATTGCTGAAGAGCTTGGCGGCGAATGGGCTGACCGCTTCCTCGTGCTTTACGGTA
TCGCCGCTCCCGATTCGCAGCGCATCGCCTTCTATCGCCTTCTTGACGAGTTCTTCTGAGCGGGACTCTG
GGGTTCGAAATGACCGACCAAGCGACGCCCAACCTGCCATCACGAGATTTCGATTCCACCGCCGCCTTCT
ATGAAAGGTTGGGCTTCGGAATCGTTTTCCGGGACGCCGGCTGGATGATCCTCCAGCGCGGGGATCTCAT
GCTGGAGTTCTTCGCCCACCCTAGGGGGAGGCTAACTGAAACACGGAAGGAGACAATACCGGAAGGAACC
CGCGCTATGACGGCAATAAAAAGACAGAATAAAACGCACGGTGTTGGGTCGTTTGTTCATAAACGCGGGG
TTCGGTCCCAGGGCTGGCACTCTGTCGATACCCCACCGAGACCCCATTGGGGCCAATACGCCCGCGTTTC
TTCCTTTTCCCCACCCCACCCCCCAAGTTCGGGTGAAGGCCCAGGGCTCGCAGCCAACGTCGGGGCGGCA
GGCCCTGCCATAGCCTCAGGTTACTCATATATACTTTAGATTGATTTAAAACTTCATTTTTAATTTAAAA
GGATCTAGGTGAAGATCCTTTTTGATAATCTCATGACCAAAATCCCTTAACGTGAGTTTTCGTTCCACTG
AGCGTCAGACCCCGTAGAAAAGATCAAAGGATCTT
